>Addgene plasmid #101214 | pJSC077 - Bacterial expression plasmid for SpCas9 + K855A, HNH FRET variant | addgene full sequence | sequence record 197223 | Addgene NGS Result
GGGAAGGCCATCCAGCCTCGCGTCGCGAACGCCAGCAAGACGTAGCCCAGCGCGTCGGCCGCCATGCCGG
CGATAATGGCCTGCTTCTCGCCGAAACGTTTGGTGGCGGGACCAGTGACGAAGGCTTGAGCGAGGGCGTG
CAAGATTCCGAATACCGCAAGCGACAGGCCGATCATCGTCGCGCTCCAGCGAAAGCGGTCCTCGCCGAAA
ATGACCCAGAGCGCTGCCGGCACCTGTCCTACGAGTTGCATGATAAAGAAGACAGTCATAAGTGCGGCGA
CGATAGTCATGCCCCGCGCCCACCGGAAGGAGCTGACTGGGTTGAAGGCTCTCAAGGGCATCGGTCGACG
CTCTCCCTTATGCGACTCCTGCATTAGGAAGCAGCCCAGTAGTAGGTTGAGGCCGTTGAGCACCGCCGCC
GCAAGGAATGGTGCATGCAAGGAGATGGCGCCCAACAGTCCCCCGGCCACGGGGCCTGCCACCATACCCA
CGCCGAAACAAGCGCTCATGAGCCCGAAGTGGCGAGCCCGATCTTCCCCATCGGTGATGTCGGCGATATA
GGCGCCAGCAACCGCACCTGTGGCGCCGGTGATGCCGGCCACGATGCGTCCGGCGTAGAGGATCGAGATC
TCGATCCCGCGAAATTAATACGACTCACTATAGGGAGACCACAACGGTTTCCCTCTAGTGCCGGCTCCGG
AGAGCTCTTTAATTAAGCGGCCGCCCTGCAGGACTCGAGTTCTAGAAATAATTTTGTTTAACTTTAAGAA
GGAGATATACATATGAAATCTTCTCACCATCACCATCACCATCACCATCACCATGGTTCTTCTATGAAAA
TCGAAGAAGGTAAACTGGTAATCTGGATTAACGGCGATAAAGGCTATAACGGTCTCGCTGAAGTCGGTAA
GAAATTCGAGAAAGATACCGGAATTAAAGTCACCGTTGAGCATCCGGATAAACTGGAAGAGAAATTCCCA
CAGGTTGCGGCAACTGGCGATGGCCCTGACATTATCTTCTGGGCACACGACCGCTTTGGTGGCTACGCTC
AATCTGGCCTGTTGGCTGAAATCACCCCGGACAAAGCGTTCCAGGACAAGCTGTATCCGTTTACCTGGGA
TGCCGTACGTTACAACGGCAAGCTGATTGCTTACCCGATCGCTGTTGAAGCGTTATCGCTGATTTATAAC
AAAGATCTGCTGCCGAACCCGCCAAAAACCTGGGAAGAGATCCCGGCGCTGGATAAAGAACTGAAAGCGA
AAGGTAAGAGCGCGCTGATGTTCAACCTGCAAGAACCGTACTTCACCTGGCCGCTGATTGCTGCTGACGG
GGGTTATGCGTTCAAGTATGAAAACGGCAAGTACGACATTAAAGACGTGGGCGTGGATAACGCTGGCGCA
AAAGCGGGTCTGACCTTCCTGGTTGACCTGATTAAAAACAAACACATGAATGCAGACACCGATTACTCCA
TCGCAGAAGCTGCCTTTAATAAAGGCGAAACAGCGATGACCATCAACGGCCCGTGGGCATGGTCCAACAT
CGACACCAGCAAAGTGAATTATGGTGTAACGGTACTGCCGACCTTCAAGGGTCAACCATCCAAACCGTTC
GTTGGCGTGCTGAGCGCAGGTATTAACGCCGCCAGTCCGAACAAAGAGCTGGCAAAAGAGTTCCTCGAAA
ACTATCTGCTGACTGATGAAGGTCTGGAAGCGGTTAATAAAGACAAACCGCTGGGTGCCGTAGCGCTGAA
GTCTTACGAGGAAGAGTTGGCGAAAGATCCACGTATTGCCGCCACTATGGAAAACGCCCAGAAAGGTGAA
ATCATGCCGAACATCCCGCAGATGTCCGCTTTCTGGTATGCCGTGCGTACTGCGGTGATCAACGCCGCCA
GCGGTCGTCAGACTGTCGATGAAGCCCTGAAAGACGCGCAGACTAATTCGAGCTCGAACAACAACAACAA
TAACAATAACAACAACCTCGGGATCGAGGAAAACCTGTACTTCCAATCCAATGCAATGGATAAGAAATAC
TCAATAGGCTTAGATATCGGCACAAATAGCGTCGGATGGGCGGTGATCACTGATGAATATAAGGTTCCGT
CTAAAAAGTTCAAGGTTCTGGGAAATACAGACCGCCACAGTATCAAAAAAAATCTTATAGGGGCTCTTTT
ATTTGACAGTGGAGAGACAGCGGAAGCGACTCGTCTCAAACGGACAGCTCGTAGAAGGTATACACGTCGG
AAGAATCGTATTTCTTATCTACAGGAGATTTTTTCAAATGAGATGGCGAAAGTAGATGATAGTTTCTTTC
ATCGACTTGAAGAGTCTTTTTTGGTGGAAGAAGACAAGAAGCATGAACGTCATCCTATTTTTGGAAATAT
AGTAGATGAAGTTGCTTATCATGAGAAATATCCAACTATCTATCATCTGCGAAAAAAATTGGTAGATTCT
ACTGATAAAGCGGATTTGCGCTTAATCTATTTGGCCTTAGCGCATATGATTAAGTTTCGTGGTCATTTTT
TGATTGAGGGAGATTTAAATCCTGATAATAGTGATGTGGACAAACTATTTATCCAGTTGGTACAAACCTA
CAATCAATTATTTGAAGAAAACCCTATTAACGCAAGTGGAGTAGATGCTAAAGCGATTCTTTCTGCACGA
TTGAGTAAATCAAGACGATTAGAAAATCTCATTGCTCAGCTCCCCGGTGAGAAGAAAAATGGCTTATTTG
GGAATCTCATTGCTTTGTCATTGGGTTTGACCCCTAATTTTAAATCAAATTTTGATTTGGCAGAAGATGC
TAAATTACAGCTTTCAAAAGATACTTACGATGATGATTTAGATAATTTATTGGCGCAAATTGGAGATCAA
TATGCTGATTTGTTTTTGGCAGCTAAGAATTTATCAGATGCTATTTTACTTTCAGATATCCTAAGAGTAA
ATACTGAAATAACTAAGGCTCCCCTATCAGCTTCAATGATTAAACGCTACGATGAACATCATCAAGACTT
GACTCTTTTAAAAGCTTTAGTTCGACAACAACTTCCAGAAAAGTATAAAGAAATCTTTTTTGATCAATGT
AAAAACGGATATGCAGGTTATATTGATGGGGGAGCTAGCCAAGAAGAATTTTATAAATTTATCAAACCAA
TTTTAGAAAAAATGGATGGTACTGAGGAATTATTGGTGAAACTAAATCGTGAAGATTTGCTGCGCAAGCA
ACGGACCTTTGACAACGGCTCTATTCCCCATCAAATTCACTTGGGTGAGCTGCATGCTATTTTGAGAAGA
CAAGAAGACTTTTATCCATTTTTAAAAGACAATCGTGAGAAGATTGAAAAAATCTTGACTTTTCGAATTC
CTTATTATGTTGGTCCATTGGCGCGTGGCAATAGTCGTTTTGCATGGATGACTCGGAAGTCTGAAGAAAC
AATTACCCCATGGAATTTTGAAGAAGTTGTCGATAAAGGTGCTTCAGCTCAATCATTTATTGAACGCATG
ACAAACTTTGATAAAAATCTTCCAAATGAAAAAGTACTACCAAAACATAGTTTGCTTTATGAGTATTTTA
CGGTTTATAACGAATTGACAAAGGTCAAATATGTTACTGAAGGAATGCGAAAACCAGCATTTCTTTCAGG
TGAACAGAAGAAAGCCATTGTTGATTTACTCTTCAAAACAAATCGAAAAGTAACCGTTAAGCAATTAAAA
GAAGATTATTTCAAAAAAATAGAATCTTTTGATAGTGTTGAAATTTCAGGAGTTGAAGATAGATTTAATG
CTTCATTAGGTACCTACCATGATTTGCTAAAAATTATTAAAGATAAAGATTTTTTGGATAATGAAGAAAA
TGAAGATATCTTAGAGGATATTGTTTTAACATTGACCTTATTTGAAGATAGGGAGATGATTGAGGAAAGA
CTTAAAACATATGCTCACCTCTTTGATGATAAGGTGATGAAACAGCTTAAACGTCGCCGTTATACTGGTT
GGGGACGTTTGTCTCGAAAATTGATTAATGGTATTAGGGATAAGCAATCTGGCAAAACAATATTAGATTT
TTTGAAATCAGATGGTTTTGCCAATCGCAATTTTATGCAGCTGATCCATGATGATAGTTTGACATTTAAA
GAAGACATTCAAAAAGCACAAGTGTCTGGACAAGGCGATAGTTTACATGAACATATTGCAAATTTAGCTG
GTAGCCCTGCTATTAAAAAAGGTATTTTACAGACTGTAAAAGTTGTTGATGAATTGGTCAAAGTAATGGG
GCGGCATAAGCCAGAAAATATCGTTATTGAAATGGCACGTGAAAATCAGACAACTCAAAAGGGCCAGAAA
AATTCGCGAGAGCGTATGAAACGAATCGAAGAAGGTATCAAAGAATTAGGAAGTCAGATTCTTAAAGAGC
ATCCTGTTGAAAATACTCAATTGCAAAATGAAAAGCTCTATCTCTATTATCTCCAAAATGGAAGAGACAT
GTATGTGGACCAAGAATTAGATATTAATCGTTTAAGTGATTATGATGTCGATCACATTGTTCCACAAAGT
TTCCTTAAAGACGATTCAATAGACAATGCTGTCTTAACGCGTTCTGATAAAAATCGTGGTAAATGCGATA
ACGTTCCAAGTGAAGAAGTAGTCAAAAAGATGAAAAACTATTGGAGACAACTTCTAAACGCCAAGTTAAT
CACTCAACGTAAGTTTGATAATTTAACGAAAGCTGAACGTGGAGGTTTGAGTGAACTTGATAAAGCTGGT
TTTATCAAACGCCAATTGGTTGAAACTCGCCAAATCACTAAGCATGTGGCACAAATTTTGGATAGTCGCA
TGAATACTAAATACGATGAAAATGATAAACTTATTCGAGAGGTTAAAGTGATTACCTTAAAATCTAAATT
AGTTTCTGACTTCCGAAAAGATTTCCAATTCTATAAAGTACGTGAGATTAACAATTACCATCATGCCCAT
GATGCGTATCTAAATGCCGTCGTTGGAACTGCTTTGATTAAGAAATATCCAAAACTTGAATCGGAGTTTG
TCTATGGTGATTATAAAGTTTATGATGTTCGTAAAATGATTGCTAAGTCTGAGCAAGAAATAGGCAAAGC
AACCGCAAAATATTTCTTTTACTCTAATATCATGAACTTCTTCAAAACAGAAATTACACTTGCAAATGGA
GAGATTCGCAAACGCCCTCTAATCGAAACTAATGGGGAAACTGGAGAAATTGTCTGGGATAAAGGGCGAG
ATTTTGCCACAGTGCGCAAAGTATTGTCCATGCCCCAAGTCAATATTGTCAAGAAAACAGAAGTACAGAC
AGGCGGATTCTCCAAGGAGTCAATTTTACCAAAAAGAAATTCGGACAAGCTTATTGCTCGTAAAAAAGAC
TGGGATCCAAAAAAATATGGTGGTTTTGATAGTCCAACGGTAGCTTATTCAGTCCTAGTGGTTGCTAAGG
TGGAAAAAGGGAAATCGAAGAAGTTAAAATCCGTTAAAGAGTTACTAGGGATCACAATTATGGAAAGAAG
TTCCTTTGAAAAAAATCCGATTGACTTTTTAGAAGCTAAAGGATATAAGGAAGTTAAAAAAGACTTAATC
ATTAAACTACCTAAATATAGTCTTTTTGAGTTAGAAAACGGTCGTAAACGGATGCTGGCTAGTGCCGGAG
AATTACAAAAAGGAAATGAGCTGGCTCTGCCAAGCAAATATGTGAATTTTTTATATTTAGCTAGTCATTA
TGAAAAGTTGAAGGGTAGTCCAGAAGATAACGAACAAAAACAATTGTTTGTGGAGCAGCATAAGCATTAT
TTAGATGAGATTATTGAGCAAATCAGTGAATTTTCTAAGCGTGTTATTTTAGCAGATGCCAATTTAGATA
AAGTTCTTAGTGCATATAACAAACATAGAGACAAACCAATACGTGAACAAGCAGAAAATATTATTCATTT
ATTTACGTTGACGAATCTTGGAGCTCCCGCTGCTTTTAAATATTTTGATACAACAATTGATCGTAAACGA
TATACGTCTACAAAAGAAGTTTTAGATGCCACTCTTATCCATCAATCCATCACTGGTCTTTATGAAACAC
GCATTGATTTGAGTCAGCTAGGAGGTGACTAATAACATTGGAAGTGGATAACGGATCCGCGATCGCGGCG
CGCCACCTGGTGGCCGGCCGGTACCACGCGTGCGCTCTGATCCGGCTGCTAACAAAGCCCGAAAGGAAGC
TGAGTTGGCTGCTGCCACCGCTGAGCAATAACTAGCATAACCCCTTGGGGCCTCTAAACGGGTCTTGAGG
GGTTTTTTGCTGAAAGGAGGAACTATATCCGGATATCCACAGGACGGGTGTGGTCGCCATGATCGCGTAG
TCGATAGTGGCTCCAAGTAGCGAAGCGAGCAGGACTGGGCGGCGGCCAAAGCGGTCGGACAGTGCTCCGA
GAACGGGTGCGCATAGAAATTGCATCAACGCATATAGCGCTAGCAGCACGCCATAGTGACTGGCGATGCT
GTCGGAATGGACGATATCCCGCAAGAGGCCCGGCAGTACCGGCATAACCAAGCCTATGCCTACAGCATCC
AGGGTGACGGTGCCGAGGATGACGATGAGCGCATTGTTAGATTTCATACACGGTGCCTGACTGCGTTAGC
AATTTAACTGTGATAAACTACCGCATTAAAGCTTATCGATGATAAGCTGTCAAACATGAGAATTCTTGAA
GACGAAAGGGCCTCGTGATACGCCTATTTTTATAGGTTAATGTCATGATAATAATGGTTTCTTAGACGTC
AGGTGGCACTTTTCGGGGAAATGTGCGCGGAACCCCTATTTGTTTATTTTTCTAAATACATTCAAATATG
TATCCGCTCATGAGACAATAACCCTGATAAATGCTTCAATAACATTGAAAAAGGAAGAGTATGAGTATTC
AACATTTCCGTGTCGCCCTTATTCCCTTTTTTGCGGCATTTTGCCTTCCTGTTTTTGCTCACCCAGAAAC
GCTGGTGAAAGTAAAAGATGCTGAAGATCAGTTGGGTGCACGAGTGGGTTACATCGAACTGGATCTCAAC
AGCGGTAAGATCCTTGAGAGTTTTCGCCCCGAAGAACGTTTTCCAATGATGAGCACTTTTAAAGTTCTGC
TATGTGGCGCGGTATTATCCCGTGTTGACGCCGGGCAAGAGCAACTCGGTCGCCGCATACACTATTCTCA
GAATGACTTGGTTGAGTACTCACCAGTCACAGAAAAGCATCTTACGGATGGCATGACAGTAAGAGAATTA
TGCAGTGCTGCCATAACCATGAGTGATAACACTGCGGCCAACTTACTTCTGACAACGATCGGAGGACCGA
AGGAGCTAACCGCTTTTTTGCACAACATGGGGGATCATGTAACTCGCCTTGATCGTTGGGAACCGGAGCT
GAATGAAGCCATACCAAACGACGAGCGTGACACCACGATGCCTGCAGCAATGGCAACAACGTTGCGCAAA
CTATTAACTGGCGAACTACTTACTCTAGCTTCCCGGCAACAATTAATAGACTGGATGGAGGCGGATAAAG
TTGCAGGACCACTTCTGCGCTCGGCCCTTCCGGCTGGCTGGTTTATTGCTGATAAATCTGGAGCCGGTGA
GCGTGGGTCTCGCGGTATCATTGCAGCACTGGGGCCAGATGGTAAGCCCTCCCGTATCGTAGTTATCTAC
ACGACGGGGAGTCAGGCAACTATGGATGAACGAAATAGACAGATCGCTGAGATAGGTGCCTCACTGATTA
AGCATTGGTAACTGTCAGACCAAGTTTACTCATATATACTTTAGATTGATTTAAAACTTCATTTTTAATT
TAAAAGGATCTAGGTGAAGATCCTTTTTGATAATCTCATGACCAAAATCCCTTAACGTGAGTTTTCGTTC
CACTGAGCGTCAGACCCCGTAGAAAAGATCAAAGGATCTTCTTGAGATCCTTTTTTTCTGCGCGTAATCT
GCTGCTTGCAAACAAAAAAACCACCGCTACCAGCGGTGGTTTGTTTGCCGGATCAAGAGCTACCAACTCT
TTTTCCGAAGGTAACTGGCTTCAGCAGAGCGCAGATACCAAATACTGTCCTTCTAGTGTAGCCGTAGTTA
GGCCACCACTTCAAGAACTCTGTAGCACCGCCTACATACCTCGCTCTGCTAATCCTGTTACCAGTGGCTG
CTGCCAGTGGCGATAAGTCGTGTCTTACCGGGTTGGACTCAAGACGATAGTTACCGGATAAGGCGCAGCG
GTCGGGCTGAACGGGGGGTTCGTGCACACAGCCCAGCTTGGAGCGAACGACCTACACCGAACTGAGATAC
CTACAGCGTGAGCTATGAGAAAGCGCCACGCTTCCCGAAGGGAGAAAGGCGGACAGGTATCCGGTAAGCG
GCAGGGTCGGAACAGGAGAGCGCACGAGGGAGCTTCCAGGGGGAAACGCCTGGTATCTTTATAGTCCTGT
CGGGTTTCGCCACCTCTGACTTGAGCGTCGATTTTTGTGATGCTCGTCAGGGGGGCGGAGCCTATGGAAA
AACGCCAGCAACGCGGCCTTTTTACGGTTCCTGGCCTTTTGCTGGCCTTTTGCTCACATGTTCTTTCCTG
CGTTATCCCCTGATTCTGTGGATAACCGTATTACCGCCTTTGAGTGAGCTGATACCGCTCGCCGCAGCCG
AACGACCGAGCGCAGCGAGTCAGTGAGCGAGGAAGCGGAAGAGCGCCTGATGCGGTATTTTCTCCTTACG
CATCTGTGCGGTATTTCACACCGCAATGGTGCACTCTCAGTACAATCTGCTCTGATGCCGCATAGTTAAG
CCAGTATACACTCCGCTATCGCTACGTGACTGGGTCATGGCTGCGCCCCGACACCCGCCAACACCCGCTG
ACGCGCCCTGACGGGCTTGTCTGCTCCCGGCATCCGCTTACAGACAAGCTGTGACCGTCTCCGGGAGCTG
CATGTGTCAGAGGTTTTCACCGTCATCACCGAAACGCGCGAGGCAGCTGCGGTAAAGCTCATCAGCGTGG
TCGTGAAGCGATTCACAGATGTCTGCCTGTTCATCCGCGTCCAGCTCGTTGAGTTTCTCCAGAAGCGTTA
ATGTCTGGCTTCTGATAAAGCGGGCCATGTTAAGGGCGGTTTTTTCCTGTTTGGTCACTGATGCCTCCGT
GTAAGGGGGATTTCTGTTCATGGGGGTAATGATACCGATGAAACGAGAGAGGATGCTCACGATACGGGTT
ACTGATGATGAACATGCCCGGTTACTGGAACGTTGTGAGGGTAAACAACTGGCGGTATGGATGCGGCGGG
ACCAGAGAAAAATCACTCAGGGTCAATGCCAGCGCTTCGTTAATACAGATGTAGGTGTTCCACAGGGTAG
CCAGCAGCATCCTGCGATGCAGATCCGGAACATAATGGTGCAGGGCGCTGACTTCCGCGTTTCCAGACTT
TACGAAACACGGAAACCGAAGACCATTCATGTTGTTGCTCAGGTCGCAGACGTTTTGCAGCAGCAGTCGC
TTCACGTTCGCTCGCGTATCGGTGATTCATTCTGCTAACCAGTAAGGCAACCCCGCCAGCCTAGCCGGGT
CCTCAACGACAGGAGCACGATCATGCGCACCCGTGGCCAGGACCCAACGCTGCCCGAGATGCGCCGCGTG
CGGCTGCTGGAGATGGCGGACGCGATGGATATGTTCTGCCAAGGGTTGGTTTGCGCATTCACAGTTCTCC
GCAAGAATTGATTGGCTCCAATTCTTGGAGTGGTGAATCCGTTAGCGAGGTGCCGCCGGCTTCCATTCAG
GTCGAGGTGGCCCGGCTCCATGCACCGCGACGCAACGCGGGGAGGCAGACAAGGTATAGGGCGGCGCCTA
CAATCCATGCCAACCCGTTCCATGTGCTCGCCGAGGCGGCATAAATCGCCGTGACGATCAGCGGTCCAAT
GATCGAAGTTAGGCTGGTAAGAGCCGCGAGCGATCCTTGAAGCTGTCCCTGATGGTCGTCATCTACCTGC
CTGGACAGCATGGCCTGCAACGCGGGCATCCCGATGCCGCCGGAAGCGAGAAGAATCATAATG
Features (pLannotate 1.2.2; 17 found; start..end, strand, type, name):
    646..664     +  promoter       T7 promoter: promoter for bacteriophage T7 RNA polymerase
    753..775     +  RBS            RBS: efficient ribosome binding site from bacteriophage T7 gene 10 (Olins and Rangwala, 1989)
    795..824     +  CDS            10xHis: 10xHis affinity tag
    834..1934    +  CDS            MBP: maltose binding protein from E. coli; malE (mutated); This version of the gene does not encode a signal sequence, so MBP will remain in the cytosol.
   1989..2005    +  CDS            TEV site (fragment): tobacco etch virus (TEV) protease recognition and cleavage site
   2016..6120    +  CDS            Cas9 (fragment): Cas9 (Csn1) endonuclease from the Streptococcus pyogenes Type II CRISPR/Cas system generates RNA-guided double strand breaks in DNA
   6205..6254    +  CDS            SET1 (fragment): solubility-enhancement tag derived from T7 phage gene 10B
   6262..6309    +  terminator     T7 terminator: transcription terminator for bacteriophage T7 RNA polymerase
   6335..6627    -  CDS            TcR (fragment): tetracycline efflux protein; tet; confers resistance to tetracycline
   6675..6703    -  promoter       tet promoter: E. coli promoter for tetracycline efflux protein gene
   6816..6920    +  promoter       AmpR promoter: bla
   6921..7781    +  CDS            AmpR: β-lactamase; bla; confers resistance to ampicillin, carbenicillin, and related antibiotics
   7952..8540    +  rep_origin     ori: high-copy-number ColE1/pMB1/pBR322/pUC origin of replication
   8726..8865    -  misc_feature   bom: basis of mobility region from pBR322
   8967..9158    -  CDS            rop: Rop protein, which maintains plasmids at low copy number; rop
   9175..9555    +  CDS            YPB1_ECOLX: Protein predicted: Swiss-Prot protein existence level 4. From Escherichia coli.
   9797..624     -  CDS            TcR (fragment) (across the origin): tetracycline efflux protein; tet; confers resistance to tetracycline
