[The description below was written by a language model from this plasmid's Addgene catalogue record and pLannotate feature annotations shown in this document.]
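Description:
pJSC077 is a 10,073 nt bacterial expression plasmid built on the pCT10 backbone for producing an engineered Streptococcus pyogenes Cas9 protein in E. coli. It is propagated through a ColE1/pMB1-type origin and selected with ampicillin via the bla gene under its own promoter. The backbone shows pBR322 ancestry: a bom region, the rop gene, and two disrupted fragments of the tetracycline resistance gene with its promoter, which are remnants rather than a usable marker. The catalogue lists the plasmid as high copy, although the annotated rop gene is normally associated with reduced copy number.

The expression cassette is driven by a T7 promoter with the phage T7 gene 10 ribosome binding site, so it requires a host supplying T7 RNA polymerase, and it ends at a T7 terminator. The open reading frame encodes an N-terminal 10xHis tag, a cytosolic maltose binding protein lacking its signal sequence, and a TEV protease site, followed by Cas9. This arrangement supports affinity purification and improved solubility, with the fusion partner removable by TEV cleavage. A short match to a T7 gene 10B-derived solubility tag annotated just before the terminator is probably residual vector sequence.

The Cas9 insert carries five substitutions. C80S and C574S remove cysteines, while S355C and S867C add new ones, a pattern consistent with site-specific attachment of a dye pair for the "HNH FRET" readout named in the record, presumably reporting the conformation of the HNH nuclease domain. K855A is the additional mutation under study. The associated work concerns Cas9 proofreading and targeting accuracy, so the purified protein is suited to biophysical analysis of how this substitution affects nuclease domain behaviour.
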