Addgene plasmid #101214: pJSC077 - Bacterial expression plasmid for SpCas9 + K855A, HNH FRET variant
Purpose: Bacterial expression plasmid for SpCas9 + K855A, HNH FRET variant
Depositing lab: Jennifer Doudna & Keith Joung. Depositing organization: University of California, Berkeley. Publication: Enhanced proofreading governs CRISPR-Cas9 targeting accuracy. Chen JS, Dagdas YS, Kleinstiver BP, Welch MM, Sousa AA, Harrington LB, Sternberg SH, Joung JK, Yildiz A, Doudna JA. Nature. 2017 Sep 20. doi: 10.1038/nature24268. PubMed 28931002.
Backbone
  Vector backbone: pCT10
  Backbone manufacturer: Doudna lab
  Vector type: Bacterial Expression
Growth in bacteria
  Bacterial resistance: Ampicillin, 100 μg/mL
  Growth temperature: 37°C
  Growth strain: DH5alpha
  Copy number: High Copy
Gene/Insert
  Gene/Insert name: SpCas9 variant C80S/C574S/S355C/S867C/K855A (alt name: Streptococcus pyogenes Cas9)
  Species: Streptococcus pyogenes
  Mutation: C80S, C574S, S355C, S867C and K855A
  Promoter: T7
  Tag / fusion protein: 10x His (N terminal on backbone); MBP (N terminal on backbone); TEV site (N terminal on backbone)
  Cloning method: Gibson Cloning
  Sequencing primers: 5′ T7; 3′ T7-term
Terms and licenses: Academic/Nonprofit Terms; Industry Terms: Not Available to Industry
Depositor comments: Please visit https://www.biorxiv.org/content/early/2017/08/12/160036 for bioRxiv preprint.
How to cite: pJSC077 - Bacterial expression plasmid for SpCas9 + K855A, HNH FRET variant was a gift from Jennifer Doudna & Keith Joung (Addgene plasmid # 101214 ; http://n2t.net/addgene:101214 ; RRID:Addgene_101214)
